>Addgene plasmid #155135 | pGEX-HA-GlpG | addgene full sequence | sequence record 310485 | Addgene NGS Result
AGCTTATCGACTGCACGGTGCACCAATGCTTCTGGCGTCAGGCAGCCATCGGAAGCTGTGGTATGGCTGT
GCAGGTCGTAAATCACTGCATAATTCGTGTCGCTCAAGGCGCACTCCCGTTCTGGATAATGTTTTTTGCG
CCGACATCATAACGGTTCTGGCAAATATTCTGAAATGAGCTGTTGACAATTAATCATCGGCTCGTATAAT
GTGTGGAATTGTGAGCGGATAACAATTTCACACAGGAAACAGTATTCATGTCCCCTATACTAGGTTATTG
GAAAATTAAGGGCCTTGTGCAACCCACTCGACTTCTTTTGGAATATCTTGAAGAAAAATATGAAGAGCAT
TTGTATGAGCGCGATGAAGGTGATAAATGGCGAAACAAAAAGTTTGAATTGGGTTTGGAGTTTCCCAATC
TTCCTTATTATATTGATGGTGATGTTAAATTAACACAGTCTATGGCCATCATACGTTATATAGCTGACAA
GCACAACATGTTGGGTGGTTGTCCAAAAGAGCGTGCAGAGATTTCAATGCTTGAAGGAGCGGTTTTGGAT
ATTAGATACGGTGTTTCGAGAATTGCATATAGTAAAGACTTTGAAACTCTCAAAGTTGATTTTCTTAGCA
AGCTACCTGAAATGCTGAAAATGTTCGAAGATCGTTTATGTCATAAAACATATTTAAATGGTGATCATGT
AACCCATCCTGACTTCATGTTGTATGACGCTCTTGATGTTGTTTTATACATGGACCCAATGTGCCTGGAT
GCGTTCCCAAAATTAGTTTGTTTTAAAAAACGTATTGAAGCTATCCCACAAATTGATAAGTACTTGAAAT
CCAGCAAGTATATAGCATGGCCTTTGCAGGGCTGGCAAGCCACGTTTGGTGGTGGCGACCATCCTCCAAA
ATCGGATCTGGAAGTTCTGTTCCAGGGGCCCCTGGGATCCCCGGAATTCCCGGGTCGACTCGAGATGTAC
CCATACGATGTTCCTGACTAT
[825 nt withheld, positions 1002-1826]
TAAGCGGCCGCATCGTGACTGACTGACGATCTGCCTCGCGCGTTTCGGTGATGACGGTGAAAACCTCTGA
CACATGCAGCTCCCGGAGACGGTCACAGCTTGTCTGTAAGCGGATGCCGGGAGCAGACAAGCCCGTCAGG
GCGCGTCAGCGGGTGTTGGCGGGTGTCGGGGCGCAGCCATGACCCAGTCACGTAGCGATAGCGGAGTGTA
TAATTCTTGAAGACGAAAGGGCCTCGTGATACGCCTATTTTTATAGGTTAATGTCATGATAATAATGGTT
TCTTAGACGTCAGGTGGCACTTTTCGGGGAAATGTGCGCGGAACCCCTATTTGTTTATTTTTCTAAATAC
ATTCAAATATGTATCCGCTCATGAGACAATAACCCTGATAAATGCTTCAATAATATTGAAAAAGGAAGAG
TATGAGTATTCAACATTTCCGTGTCGCCCTTATTCCCTTTTTTGCGGCATTTTGCCTTCCTGTTTTTGCT
CACCCAGAAACGCTGGTGAAAGTAAAAGATGCTGAAGATCAGTTGGGTGCACGAGTGGGTTACATCGAAC
TGGATCTCAACAGCGGTAAGATCCTTGAGAGTTTTCGCCCCGAAGAACGTTTTCCAATGATGAGCACTTT
TAAAGTTCTGCTATGTGGCGCGGTATTATCCCGTGTTGACGCCGGGCAAGAGCAACTCGGTCGCCGCATA
CACTATTCTCAGAATGACTTGGTTGAGTACTCACCAGTCACAGAAAAGCATCTTACGGATGGCATGACAG
TAAGAGAATTATGCAGTGCTGCCATAACCATGAGTGATAACACTGCGGCCAACTTACTTCTGACAACGAT
CGGAGGACCGAAGGAGCTAACCGCTTTTTTGCACAACATGGGGGATCATGTAACTCGCCTTGATCGTTGG
GAACCGGAGCTGAATGAAGCCATACCAAACGACGAGCGTGACACCACGATGCCTGCAGCAATGGCAACAA
CGTTGCGCAAACTATTAACTGGCGAACTACTTACTCTAGCTTCCCGGCAACAATTAATAGACTGGATGGA
GGCGGATAAAGTTGCAGGACCACTTCTGCGCTCGGCCCTTCCGGCTGGCTGGTTTATTGCTGATAAATCT
GGAGCCGGTGAGCGTGGGTCTCGCGGTATCATTGCAGCACTGGGGCCAGATGGTAAGCCCTCCCGTATCG
TAGTTATCTACACGACGGGGAGTCAGGCAACTATGGATGAACGAAATAGACAGATCGCTGAGATAGGTGC
CTCACTGATTAAGCATTGGTAACTGTCAGACCAAGTTTACTCATATATACTTTAGATTGATTTAAAACTT
CATTTTTAATTTAAAAGGATCTAGGTGAAGATCCTTTTTGATAATCTCATGACCAAAATCCCTTAACGTG
AGTTTTCGTTCCACTGAGCGTCAGACCCCGTAGAAAAGATCAAAGGATCTTCTTGAGATCCTTTTTTTCT
GCGCGTAATCTGCTGCTTGCAAACAAAAAAACCACCGCTACCAGCGGTGGTTTGTTTGCCGGATCAAGAG
CTACCAACTCTTTTTCCGAAGGTAACTGGCTTCAGCAGAGCGCAGATACCAAATACTGTCCTTCTAGTGT
AGCCGTAGTTAGGCCACCACTTCAAGAACTCTGTAGCACCGCCTACATACCTCGCTCTGCTAATCCTGTT
ACCAGTGGCTGCTGCCAGTGGCGATAAGTCGTGTCTTACCGGGTTGGACTCAAGACGATAGTTACCGGAT
AAGGCGCAGCGGTCGGGCTGAACGGGGGGTTCGTGCACACAGCCCAGCTTGGAGCGAACGACCTACACCG
AACTGAGATACCTACAGCGTGAGCTATGAGAAAGCGCCACGCTTCCCGAAGGGAGAAAGGCGGACAGGTA
TCCGGTAAGCGGCAGGGTCGGAACAGGAGAGCGCACGAGGGAGCTTCCAGGGGGAAACGCCTGGTATCTT
TATAGTCCTGTCGGGTTTCGCCACCTCTGACTTGAGCGTCGATTTTTGTGATGCTCGTCAGGGGGGCGGA
GCCTATGGAAAAACGCCAGCAACGCGGCCTTTTTACGGTTCCTGGCCTTTTGCTGGCCTTTTGCTCACAT
GTTCTTTCCTGCGTTATCCCCTGATTCTGTGGATAACCGTATTACCGCCTTTGAGTGAGCTGATACCGCT
CGCCGCAGCCGAACGACCGAGCGCAGCGAGTCAGTGAGCGAGGAAGCGGAAGAGCGCCTGATGCGGTATT
TTCTCCTTACGCATCTGTGCGGTATTTCACACCGCATAAATTCCGACACCATCGAATGGCGCAAAACCTT
TCGCGGTATGGCATGATAGCGCCCGGAAGAGAGTCAATTCAGGGTGGTGAATGTGAAACCAGTAACGTTA
TACGATGTCGCAGAGTATGCCGGTGTCTCTTATCAGACCGTTTCCCGCGTGGTGAACCAGGCCAGCCACG
TTTCTGCGAAAACGCGGGAAAAAGTGGAAGCGGCGATGGCGGAGCTGAATTACATTCCCAACCGCGTGGC
ACAACAACTGGCGGGCAAACAGTCGTTGCTGATTGGCGTTGCCACCTCCAGTCTGGCCCTGCACGCGCCG
TCGCAAATTGTCGCGGCGATTAAATCTCGCGCCGATCAACTGGGTGCCAGCGTGGTGGTGTCGATGGTAG
AACGAAGCGGCGTCGAAGCCTGTAAAGCGGCGGTGCACAATCTTCTCGCGCAACGCGTCAGTGGGCTGAT
CATTAACTATCCGCTGGATGACCAGGATGCCATTGCTGTGGAAGCTGCCTGCACTAATGTTCCGGCGTTA
TTTCTTGATGTCTCTGACCAGACACCCATCAACAGTATTATTTTCTCCCATGAAGACGGTACGCGACTGG
GCGTGGAGCATCTGGTCGCATTGGGTCACCAGCAAATCGCGCTGTTAGCGGGCCCATTAAGTTCTGTCTC
GGCGCGTCTGCGTCTGGCTGGCTGGCATAAATATCTCACTCGCAATCAAATTCAGCCGATAGCGGAACGG
GAAGGCGACTGGAGTGCCATGTCCGGTTTTCAACAAACCATGCAAATGCTGAATGAGGGCATCGTTCCCA
CTGCGATGCTGGTTGCCAACGATCAGATGGCGCTGGGCGCAATGCGCGCCATTACCGAGTCCGGGCTGCG
CGTTGGTGCGGATATCTCGGTAGTGGGATACGACGATACCGAAGACAGCTCATGTTATATCCCGCCGTTA
ACCACCATCAAACAGGATTTTCGCCTGCTGGGGCAAACCAGCGTGGACCGCTTGCTGCAACTCTCTCAGG
GCCAGGCGGTGAAGGGCAATCAGCTGTTGCCCGTCTCACTGGTGAAAAGAAAAACCACGCTAGCGCCCAA
TACGCAAACCGCCTCTCCCCGCGCGTTGGCCGATTCATTAATGCAGCTGGCACGACAGGTTTCCCGACTG
GAAAGCGGGCAGTGAGCGCAACGCAATTAATGTAAGTTAGCTCACTCATTAGGCACCCCAGGCTTTACAC
TTTATGCTTCCGGCTCGTATGTTGTGTGGAATTGTGAGCGGATAACAATTTCACACAGGAAACAGCTATG
ACCATGATTACGGATTCACTGGCCGTCGTTTTACAACGTCGTGACTGGGAAAACCCTGGCGTTACCCAAC
TTAATCGCCTTGCAGCACATCCCCCTTTCGCCAGCTGGCGTAATAGCGAAGAGGCCCGCACCGATCGCCC
TTCCCAACAGTTGCGCAGCCTGAATGGCGAATGGCGCTTTGCCTGGTTTCCGGCACCAGAAGCGGTGCCG
GAAAGCTGGCTGGAGTGCGATCTTCCTGAGGCCGATACTGTCGTCGTCCCCTCAAACTGGCAGATGCACG
GTTACGATGCGCCCATCTACACCAACGTGACCTATCCCATTACGGTCAATCCGCCGTTTGTTCCCACGGA
GAATCCGACGGGTTGTTACTCGCTCACATTTAATGTTGATGAAAGCTGGCTACAGGAAGGCCAGACGCGA
ATTATTTTTGATGGCGTTGGAATT
Features (pLannotate 1.2.2; 18 found; start..end, strand, type, name):
    183..211     +  promoter       tac promoter: strong E. coli promoter; hybrid between the trp and lac UV5 promoters
    219..235     +  protein_bind   lac operator: The lac repressor binds to the lac operator to inhibit transcription in E. coli. This inhibition can be relieved by adding lactose or isopropyl-β-D-thiogalactopyranoside (IPTG). lac repressor encoded by lacI
    258..911     +  CDS            GST26_SCHJA: Experimental evidence at protein level: Swiss-Prot protein existence level 1. GST isoenzymes appear to play a central role in the parasite detoxification system. Other functions are also suspected including a role in increasing the solubility of haematin in the parasite gut. From Schistosoma japonicum (Blood fluke).
    978..1001    +  CDS            3xHA (fragment): three tandem HA epitope tags
   1002..1826    +  CDS            glpG (sequence withheld): GLPG_ECOLI - Experimental evidence at protein level: Swiss-Prot protein existence level 1. Rhomboid-type serine protease that catalyzes intramembrane proteolysis. From Escherichia coli (strain K12).
   1857..1896    +  CDS            rop (fragment): Rop protein, which maintains plasmids at low copy number; rop
   1998..2038    +  misc_feature   bom (fragment): basis of mobility region from pBR322
   2143..2247    +  promoter       AmpR promoter: bla
   2248..3108    +  CDS            AmpR: β-lactamase; bla; confers resistance to ampicillin, carbenicillin, and related antibiotics
   3279..3867    +  rep_origin     ori: high-copy-number ColE1/pMB1/pBR322/pUC origin of replication
   4053..4104    -  misc_feature   bom (fragment): basis of mobility region from pBR322
   4111..4188    +  promoter       lacI promoter: lacI
   4189..5271    +  CDS            lacI: lac repressor; lacI; The lac repressor binds to the lac operator to inhibit transcription in E. coli. This inhibition can be relieved by adding lactose or isopropyl-β-D-thiogalactopyranoside (IPTG).
   5284..5305    +  protein_bind   CAP binding site: CAP binding activates transcription in the presence of cAMP. E. coli catabolite activator protein
   5320..5350    +  promoter       lac promoter: promoter for the E. coli lac operon
   5358..5374    +  protein_bind   lac operator: The lac repressor binds to the lac operator to inhibit transcription in E. coli. This inhibition can be relieved by adding lactose or isopropyl-β-D-thiogalactopyranoside (IPTG). lac repressor encoded by lacI
   5394..5567    +  CDS            lacZα: LacZα fragment of β-galactosidase; lacZ fragment
   5831..107     -  CDS            yciV (fragment) (across the origin): RNAAM_ECOLI - Also known as trpH From Escherichia coli (strain K12).
