[The description below was written by a language model from this plasmid's Addgene catalogue record and pLannotate feature annotations shown in this document.]
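Description:
pGEX-HA-GlpG is a bacterial expression plasmid for producing the Escherichia coli rhomboid intramembrane serine protease GlpG as an N-terminally tagged fusion protein. It is built on a GE Healthcare pGEX backbone. The record is inconsistent on which one: the backbone field lists pGEX 6P-1, while the purpose line names pGEX 4P-1. The purpose line also says the protein is "GFP- and HA-tagged", but both the tag field and the annotated sequence show glutathione S-transferase (GST) rather than GFP, so "GFP" appears to be an error. The plasmid replicates in E. coli from a ColE1/pBR322-type origin. It is selected with ampicillin through the β-lactamase gene, and the catalogue describes it as low copy. The sequenced record is 5,840 nt, slightly longer than the stated total of 5,730 bp.

Expression is driven by the strong hybrid tac promoter followed by a lac operator. A lacI gene on the plasmid supplies repressor, so transcription stays off until induced with IPTG. The open reading frame begins with Schistosoma japonicum GST from the backbone. After a short linker region comes an HA epitope, annotated as a fragment of a 3xHA element whose length fits a single HA tag, and then the roughly 0.83 kb glpG coding sequence, cloned between XhoI and NotI sites that both remain intact. GST allows affinity purification on glutathione resin, and HA allows immunodetection. Any protease cleavage site in the linker is not annotated. The remaining features (lac promoter/lacZα remnant, bom, rop and yciV fragments) are backbone carry-over. The associated publication is a structural study of rhomboid proteolysis, which suggests use in producing recombinant GlpG for biochemical and structural work.
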