Addgene plasmid #155135: pGEX-HA-GlpG
Purpose: Expresses N-terminally GFP- and HA-tagged E. coli GlpG from pGEX 4P-1
Depositing lab: Sinisa Urban. Depositing organization: Johns Hopkins University and School of Medicine. Publication: Ten catalytic snapshots of rhomboid intramembrane proteolysis from gate opening to peptide release. Cho S, Baker RP, Ji M, Urban S. Nat Struct Mol Biol. 2019 Oct;26(10):910-918. doi: 10.1038/s41594-019-0296-9. Epub 2019 Sep 30. PubMed 31570873.
Backbone
  Vector backbone: pGEX 6P-1
  Backbone manufacturer: GE Healthcare
  Backbone size w/o insert (bp): 4900
  Total vector size (bp): 5730
  Vector type: Bacterial Expression
Growth in bacteria
  Bacterial resistance: Ampicillin, 100 μg/mL
  Growth temperature: 37°C
  Growth strain: DH5alpha
  Copy number: Low Copy
Gene/Insert
  Gene/Insert name: GlpG
  Species: Escherichia coli
  Insert size (bp): 828
  GenBank ID: NC_000913.3
  Entrez Gene: glpG (a.k.a. b3424, ECK3410)
  Promoter: tac
  Tag / fusion protein: GST (N terminal on backbone); HA (N terminal on insert)
  Cloning method: Restriction Enzyme; 5′ cloning site XhoI (not destroyed); 3′ cloning site NotI (not destroyed)
  Sequencing primers: 5′ pGEX 5'; 3′ pGEX 3'
Terms and licenses: Academic/Nonprofit Terms; Industry Terms: Not Available to Industry
How to cite: pGEX-HA-GlpG was a gift from Sinisa Urban (Addgene plasmid # 155135 ; http://n2t.net/addgene:155135 ; RRID:Addgene_155135)
